Addgene plasmid #145025: TFORF3549
Purpose: Lentiviral vector for overexpressing transcription factor ORFs with unique 24-bp barcodes. Barcodes facilitate identification of transcription factors in pooled screens. This is the control vector for the collection.
Depositing lab: Feng Zhang. Depositing organization: Broad Institute. Publication: A transcription factor atlas of directed differentiation. Joung J, Ma S, Tay T, Geiger-Schuller KR, Kirchgatterer PC, Verdine VK, Guo B, Arias-Garcia MA, Allen WE, Singh A, Kuksenko O, Abudayyeh OO, Gootenberg JS, Fu Z, Macrae RK, Buenrostro JD, Regev A, Zhang F. Cell. 2023 Jan 5;186(1):209-229.e26. doi: 10.1016/j.cell.2022.11.026. PubMed 36608654.
Backbone
  Vector backbone: pLX_TRC317
  Backbone manufacturer: Broad Institute Genetic Perturbation Platform
  Backbone size w/o insert (bp): 8264
  Vector type: Mammalian Expression, Lentiviral
  Selectable markers: Puromycin
Growth in bacteria
  Bacterial resistance: Ampicillin, 100 μg/mL
  Growth temperature: 37°C
  Growth strain: NEB Stable
  Copy number: High Copy
Gene/Insert
  Gene/Insert name: GFP
  Species: Synthetic
  Insert size (bp): 824
  Promoter: EF1a
  Cloning method: Gibson Cloning
  Sequencing primers: 5′ GGGTGGAGACTGAAGTTAGGCCAG; 3′ CACATAGCGTAAAAGGAGCAACATAG
Terms and licenses: Academic/Nonprofit Terms; Industry Terms: Not Available to Industry
Depositor comments: Please test multiple small colonies in case of plasmid recombination. To make this collection available in a timely manner, a portion of this collection was not fully sequenced by Addgene. If an Addgene verified full plasmid sequence is not available, please contact us prior to placing an order to request the full sequence.
How to cite: TFORF3549 was a gift from Feng Zhang (Addgene plasmid # 145025 ; http://n2t.net/addgene:145025 ; RRID:Addgene_145025)
