[The description below was written by a language model from this plasmid's Addgene catalogue record and pLannotate feature annotations shown in this document.]
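Description:
TFORF3549 is the GFP control vector of a barcoded lentiviral transcription-factor ORF overexpression collection, built on the pLX_TRC317 backbone by Gibson cloning. It is a roughly 9.1 kb plasmid maintained in E. coli through a high-copy ColE1/pUC-type origin and an ampicillin resistance gene (β-lactamase), and it also carries an f1 origin along with residual lac and T7/T3 promoter elements from the cloning backbone. The depositor notes a risk of plasmid recombination, which is common for constructs containing repeated LTR sequences.

The viral portion has a third-generation, self-inactivating layout. An RSV promoter fused to a truncated HIV-1 5' LTR drives production of the genomic RNA, followed by the Ψ packaging signal with a partial gag sequence, the Rev response element for Rev-dependent nuclear export, a cPPT/CTS, and a ΔU3 3' LTR with a downstream SV40 polyadenylation signal. Within the transfer region, an SV40 early promoter/origin drives a puromycin N-acetyltransferase gene for selection of transduced mammalian cells. Downstream of this cassette, the human EF-1α promoter drives EGFP in the position occupied by transcription factor ORFs in the other members of the collection. A WPRE follows to enhance transcript stability and expression. According to the catalogue entry, each vector in the collection carries a unique 24-bp barcode that identifies the ORF in pooled screens; the barcode is not annotated in the feature table, so its exact location is not stated. Several short annotated fragments (U6 promoter, small t antigen, Rev, lacI) are probably partial sequence matches rather than functional parts.

The construct serves as a non-transcription-factor control for transduction, selection and expression in pooled or arrayed overexpression screens, such as those aimed at directed differentiation.
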