Features (pLannotate 1.2.2; 31 found; start..end, strand, type, name):
    574..600     +  CDS            Rev (fragment): human immunodeficiency virus 1 (HIV-1) Rev protein; rev; enhances nuclear export of unspliced and incompletely spliced viral mRNAs
    607..630     +  promoter       SV40 promoter (fragment): SV40 early promoter
    631..702     +  promoter       SV40 promoter (fragment): SV40 enhancer and early promoter
    726..861     +  rep_origin     SV40 ori: SV40 origin of replication
    907..1503    +  CDS            PuroR (fragment): puromycin N-acetyltransferase; pac from Streptomyces; confers resistance to puromycin
   1552..1669    +  misc_feature   cPPT/CTS: central polypurine tract and central termination sequence of HIV-1
   1734..1800    +  CDS            small t antigen (fragment): SV40 (simian virus 40) small t antigen
   1807..2985    +  promoter       EF-1α promoter: strong constitutive promoter for human elongation factor EF-1α
   3002..3718    +  CDS            EGFP: EGFP is a basic (constitutively fluorescent) green fluorescent protein published in 1996, derived from Aequorea victoria. It is reported to be a rapidly-maturing weak dimer with moderate acid sensitivity.
   3737..3790    +  promoter       U6 promoter (fragment): RNA polymerase III promoter for human U6 snRNA
   3832..4420    +  misc_feature   WPRE: woodchuck hepatitis virus posttranscriptional regulatory element
   4471..4490    +  misc_feature   cPPT/CTS (fragment): central polypurine tract and central termination sequence of HIV-1
   4492..4725    +  LTR            3' LTR (ΔU3): self-inactivating 3' long terminal repeat (LTR) from HIV-1
   4803..4924    +  polyA_signal   SV40 poly(A) signal: SV40 polyadenylation signal
   4964..5099    +  rep_origin     SV40 ori: SV40 origin of replication
   5120..5138    -  promoter       T7 promoter: promoter for bacteriophage T7 RNA polymerase
   5146..5301    +  CDS            lacZα (fragment): LacZα fragment of β-galactosidase; lacZ fragment
   5306..5734    +  rep_origin     f1 ori (sequence partly withheld): f1 bacteriophage origin of replication; arrow indicates direction of (+) strand synthesis
   5787..5891    +  promoter       AmpR promoter: bla
   5892..6752    +  CDS            AmpR: β-lactamase; bla; confers resistance to ampicillin, carbenicillin, and related antibiotics
   6923..7511    +  rep_origin     ori: high-copy-number ColE1/pMB1/pBR322/pUC origin of replication
   7694..7786    +  CDS            lacI (fragment): lac repressor; lacI; The lac repressor binds to the lac operator to inhibit transcription in E. coli. This inhibition can be relieved by adding lactose or isopropyl-β-D-thiogalactopyranoside (IPTG).
   7799..7820    +  protein_bind   CAP binding site: CAP binding activates transcription in the presence of cAMP. E. coli catabolite activator protein
   7835..7865    +  promoter       lac promoter: promoter for the E. coli lac operon
   7873..7889    +  protein_bind   lac operator: The lac repressor binds to the lac operator to inhibit transcription in E. coli. This inhibition can be relieved by adding lactose or isopropyl-β-D-thiogalactopyranoside (IPTG). lac repressor encoded by lacI
   7934..7952    +  promoter       T3 promoter: promoter for bacteriophage T3 RNA polymerase
   7980..8206    +  promoter       RSV promoter: Rous sarcoma virus enhancer/promoter
   8207..8387    +  LTR            5' LTR (truncated): truncated 5' long terminal repeat (LTR) from HIV-1
   8434..8559    +  misc_feature   HIV-1 Ψ: packaging signal of human immunodeficiency virus type 1
   8543..8906    +  CDS            HIV-1 gag (fragment): gag protein from human immunodeficiency virus 1; gag
   9052..197     +  misc_feature   RRE (across the origin): The Rev response element (RRE) of HIV-1 allows for Rev-dependent mRNA export from the nucleus to the cytoplasm.
>Addgene plasmid #145025 | TFORF3549 | addgene full sequence | sequence record 419572 | Addgene NGS Result
AGCACTATGGGCGCAGCGTCAATGACGCTGACGGTACAGGCCAGACAATTATTGTCTGGTATAGTGCAGC
AGCAGAACAATTTGCTGAGGGCTATTGAGGCGCAACAGCATCTGTTGCAACTCACAGTCTGGGGCATCAA
GCAGCTCCAGGCAAGAATCCTGGCTGTGGAAAGATACCTAAAGGATCAACAGCTCCTGGGGATTTGGGGT
TGCTCTGGAAAACTCATTTGCACCACTGCTGTGCCTTGGAATGCTAGTTGGAGTAATAAATCTCTGGAAC
AGATTTGGAATCACACGACCTGGATGGAGTGGGACAGAGAAATTAACAATTACACAAGCTTAATACACTC
CTTAATTGAAGAATCGCAAAACCAGCAAGAAAAGAATGAACAAGAATTATTGGAATTAGATAAATGGGCA
AGTTTGTGGAATTGGTTTAACATAACAAATTGGCTGTGGTATATAAAATTATTCATAATGATAGTAGGAG
GCTTGGTAGGTTTAAGAATAGTTTTTGCTGTACTTTCTATAGTGAATAGAGTTAGGCAGGGATATTCACC
ATTATCGTTTCAGACCCACCTCCCAACCCCGAGGGGACCCATGCATTGCATCTCAATTAGTCAGCAACCA
GGTGTGGAAAGTCCCCAGGCTCCCCAGCAGGCAGAAGTATGCAAAGCATGCGTCTCAATTAGTCAGCAAC
CATAGTCCCGCCCCTAACTCCGCCCATCCCGCCCCTAACTCCGCCCAGTTCCGCCCATTCTCCGCCCCAT
GGCTGACTAATTTTTTTTATTTATGCAGAGGCCGAGGCCGCCTCGGCCTCTGAGCTATTCCAGAAGTAGT
GAGGAGGCTTTTTTGGAGGCCTAGGCTTTTGCAAAAAGCTTTCTAGAGGTACCACCGGAGCTTACCATGA
CCGAGTACAAGCCCACGGTGCGCCTCGCCACCCGCGACGACGTCCCCAGGGCCGTACGCACCCTCGCCGC
CGCGTTCGCCGACTACCCCGCCACGCGCCACACCGTCGATCCGGACCGCCACATCGAGCGGGTCACCGAG
CTGCAAGAACTCTTCCTCACGCGCGTCGGGCTCGACATCGGCAAGGTGTGGGTCGCGGACGACGGCGCCG
CCGTGGCGGTCTGGACCACGCCGGAGAGCGTCGAAGCGGGGGCGGTGTTCGCCGAGATCGGCCCGCGCAT
GGCCGAGTTGAGCGGTTCCCGGCTGGCCGCGCAGCAACAGATGGAAGGCCTCCTGGCGCCGCACCGGCCC
AAGGAGCCCGCGTGGTTCCTGGCCACCGTCGGCGTCTCGCCCGACCACCAGGGCAAGGGTCTGGGCAGCG
CCGTCGTGCTCCCCGGAGTGGAGGCGGCCGAGCGCGCCGGGGTGCCCGCCTTCCTGGAGACCTCCGCGCC
CCGCAACCTCCCCTTCTACGAGCGGCTCGGCTTCACCGTCACCGCCGACGTCGAGGTGCCCGAAGGACCG
CGCACCTGGTGCATGACCCGCAAGCCCGGTGCCAGTTAACGAATTCTAGATCTTGAGACAAATGGCAGTA
TTCATCCACAATTTTAAAAGAAAAGGGGGGATTGGGGGGTACAGTGCAGGGGAAAGAATAGTAGACATAA
TAGCAACAGACATACAAACTAAAGAATTACAAAAACAAATTACAAAAATTCAAAATTTTCGGGTTTATTA
CAGGGACAGCAGAGATCCACTTTGGCGCCGGCTCGAGGCCTGCAGGTGCAAAGATGGATAAAGTTTTAAA
CAGAGAGGAATCTTTGCAGCTAATGGACCTTCTAGGTCTTGAAAGGAGTGGGAATTGGCTCCGGTGCCCG
TCAGTGGGCAGAGCGCACATCGCCCACAGTCCCCGAGAAGTTGGGGGGAGGGGTCGGCAATTGAACCGGT
GCCTAGAGAAGGTGGCGCGGGGTAAACTGGGAAAGTGATGTCGTGTACTGGCTCCGCCTTTTTCCCGAGG
GTGGGGGAGAACCGTATATAAGTGCAGTAGTCGCCGTGAACGTTCTTTTTCGCAACGGGTTTGCCGCCAG
AACACAGGTAAGTGCCGTGTGTGGTTCCCGCGGGCCTGGCCTCTTTACGGGTTATGGCCCTTGCGTGCCT
TGAATTACTTCCACCTGGCTGCAGTACGTGATTCTTGATCCCGAGCTTCGGGTTGGAAGTGGGTGGGAGA
GTTCGAGGCCTTGCGCTTAAGGAGCCCCTTCGCCTCGTGCTTGAGTTGAGGCCTGGCCTGGGCGCTGGGG
CCGCCGCGTGCGAATCTGGTGGCACCTTCGCGCCTGTCTCGCTGCTTTCGATAAGTCTCTAGCCATTTAA
AATTTTTGATGACCTGCTGCGACGCTTTTTTTCTGGCAAGATAGTCTTGTAAATGCGGGCCAAGATCTGC
ACACTGGTATTTCGGTTTTTGGGGCCGCGGGCGGCGACGGGGCCCGTGCGTCCCAGCGCACATGTTCGGC
GAGGCGGGGCCTGCGAGCGCGGCCACCGAGAATCGGACGGGGGTAGTCTCAAGCTGGCCGGCCTGCTCTG
GTGCCTGGCCTCGCGCCGCCGTGTATCGCCCCGCCCTGGGCGGCAAGGCTGGCCCGGTCGGCACCAGTTG
CGTGAGCGGAAAGATGGCCGCTTCCCGGCCCTGCTGCAGGGAGCTCAAAATGGAGGACGCGGCGCTCGGG
AGAGCGGGCGGGTGAGTCACCCACACAAAGGAAAAGGGCCTTTCCGTCCTCAGCCGTCGCTTCATGTGAC
TCCACGGAGTACCGGGCGCCGTCCAGGCACCTCGATTAGTTCTCGAGCTTTTGGAGTACGTCGTCTTTAG
GTTGGGGGGAGGGGTTTTATGCGATGGAGTTTCCCCACACTGAGTGGGTGGAGACTGAAGTTAGGCCAGC
TTGGCACTTGATGTAATTCTCCTTGGAATTTGCCCTTTTTGAGTTTGGATCTTGGTTCATTCTCAAGCCT
CAGACAGTGGTTCAAAGTTTTTTTCTTCCATTTCAGGTGTCGTGAGGCTAGCACCGCCACCATGGTGAGC
AAGGGCGAGGAGCTGTTCACCGGGGTGGTGCCCATCCTGGTCGAGCTGGACGGCGACGTAAACGGCCACA
AGTTCAGCGTGTCTGGCGAGGGCGAGGGCGATGCCACCTACGGCAAGCTGACCCTGAAGTTCATCTGCAC
CACCGGCAAGCTGCCCGTGCCCTGGCCCACCCTCGTGACCACCCTGACCTACGGCGTGCAGTGCTTCAGC
CGCTACCCCGACCACATGAAGCAGCACGACTTCTTCAAGTCCGCCATGCCCGAAGGCTACGTCCAGGAGC
GCACCATCTTCTTCAAGGACGACGGCAACTACAAGACCCGCGCCGAGGTGAAGTTCGAGGGCGACACCCT
GGTGAACCGCATCGAGCTGAAGGGCATCGACTTCAAGGAGGACGGCAACATCCTGGGGCACAAGCTGGAG
TACAACTACAACAGCCACAACGTCTATATCATGGCCGACAAGCAGAAGAACGGCATCAAGGCGAACTTCA
AGATCCGCCACAACATCGAGGACGGCAGCGTGCAGCTCGCCGACCACTACCAGCAGAACACCCCCATCGG
CGACGGCCCCGTGCTGCTGCCCGACAACCACTACCTGAGCACCCAGTCCGCCCTGAGCAAAGACCCCAAC
GAGAAGCGCGATCACATGGTCCTGCTGGAGTTCGTGACCGCCGCCGGGATCACTCTCGGCATGGACGAGC
TGTACAAGTCCTAGTAATGAACTAGTCCGTAACTTGAAAGTATTTCGATTTCTTGGCTTTATATATCTTG
TGGAAAGGACGAGCTGACTCCTTCTTGGGAATCTGCACGCGTTAAGTCGACAATCAACCTCTGGATTACA
AAATTTGTGAAAGATTGACTGGTATTCTTAACTATGTTGCTCCTTTTACGCTATGTGGATACGCTGCTTT
AATGCCTTTGTATCATGCTATTGCTTCCCGTATGGCTTTCATTTTCTCCTCCTTGTATAAATCCTGGTTG
CTGTCTCTTTATGAGGAGTTGTGGCCCGTTGTCAGGCAACGTGGCGTGGTGTGCACTGTGTTTGCTGACG
CAACCCCCACTGGTTGGGGCATTGCCACCACCTGTCAGCTCCTTTCCGGGACTTTCGCTTTCCCCCTCCC
TATTGCCACGGCGGAACTCATCGCCGCCTGCCTTGCCCGCTGCTGGACAGGGGCTCGGCTGTTGGGCACT
GACAATTCCGTGGTGTTGTCGGGGAAATCATCGTCCTTTCCTTGGCTGCTCGCCTGTGTTGCCACCTGGA
TTCTGCGCGGGACGTCCTTCTGCTACGTCCCTTCGGCCCTCAATCCAGCGGACCTTCCTTCCCGCGGCCT
GCTGCCGGCTCTGCGGCCTCTTCCGCGTCTTCGCCTTCGCCCTCAGACGAGTCGGATCTCCCTTTGGGCC
GCCTCCCCGCGTCGACTTTAAGACCAATGACTTACAAGGCAGCTGTAGATCTTAGCCACTTTTTAAAAGA
AAAGGGGGGACTGGAAGGGCTAATTCACTCCCAACGAAGACAAGATCTGCTTTTTGCTTGTACTGGGTCT
CTCTGGTTAGACCAGATCTGAGCCTGGGAGCTCTCTGGCTAACTAGGGAACCCACTGCTTAAGCCTCAAT
AAAGCTTGCCTTGAGTGCTTCAAGTAGTGTGTGCCCGTCTGTTGTGTGACTCTGGTAACTAGAGATCCCT
CAGACCCTTTTAGTCAGTGTGGAAAATCTCTAGCAGTACGTATAGTAGTTCATGTCATCTTATTATTCAG
TATTTATAACTTGCAAAGAAATGAATATCAGAGAGTGAGAGGAACTTGTTTATTGCAGCTTATAATGGTT
ACAAATAAAGCAATAGCATCACAAATTTCACAAATAAAGCATTTTTTTCACTGCATTCTAGTTGTGGTTT
GTCCAAACTCATCAATGTATCTTATCATGTCTGGCTCTAGCTATCCCGCCCCTAACTCCGCCCATCCCGC
CCCTAACTCCGCCCAGTTCCGCCCATTCTCCGCCCCATGGCTGACTAATTTTTTTTATTTATGCAGAGGC
CGAGGCCGCCTCGGCCTCTGAGCTATTCCAGAAGTAGTGAGGAGGCTTTTTTGGAGGCCTAGGGACGTAC
CCAATTCGCCCTATAGTGAGTCGTATTACGCGCGCTCACTGGCCGTCGTTTTACAACGTCGTGACTGGGA
AAACCCTGGCGTTACCCAACTTAATCGCCTTGCAGCACATCCCCCTTTCGCCAGCTGGCGTAATAGCGAA
GAGGCCCGCACCGATCGCCCTTCCCAACAGTTGCGCAGCCTGAATGGCGAATGGG
[124 nt withheld, positions 5306-5429]
C
[91 nt withheld, positions 5431-5521]
A
[49 nt withheld, positions 5523-5571]
CCTTTGACGTTGGAGTCCACGTTCTTT
[37 nt withheld, positions 5599-5635]
ACCCTATCTCGGTCTATTCTTTTGATTTATAAGGGATTTTGCCGATTTCGGCCTATTGGTTAAAAAATGA
GCTGATTTAACAAAAATTTAACGCGAATTTTAACAAAATATTAACGCTTACAATTTAGGTGGCACTTTTC
GGGGAAATGTGCGCGGAACCCCTATTTGTTTATTTTTCTAAATACATTCAAATATGTATCCGCTCATGAG
ACAATAACCCTGATAAATGCTTCAATAATATTGAAAAAGGAAGAGTATGAGTATTCAACATTTCCGTGTC
GCCCTTATTCCCTTTTTTGCGGCATTTTGCCTTCCTGTTTTTGCTCACCCAGAAACGCTGGTGAAAGTAA
AAGATGCTGAAGATCAGTTGGGTGCACGAGTGGGTTACATCGAACTGGATCTCAACAGCGGTAAGATCCT
TGAGAGTTTTCGCCCCGAAGAACGTTTTCCAATGATGAGCACTTTTAAAGTTCTGCTATGTGGCGCGGTA
TTATCCCGTATTGACGCCGGGCAAGAGCAACTCGGTCGCCGCATACACTATTCTCAGAATGACTTGGTTG
AGTACTCACCAGTCACAGAAAAGCATCTTACGGATGGCATGACAGTAAGAGAATTATGCAGTGCTGCCAT
AACCATGAGTGATAACACTGCGGCCAACTTACTTCTGACAACGATCGGAGGACCGAAGGAGCTAACCGCT
TTTTTGCACAACATGGGGGATCATGTAACTCGCCTTGATCGTTGGGAACCGGAGCTGAATGAAGCCATAC
CAAACGACGAGCGTGACACCACGATGCCTGTAGCAATGGCAACAACGTTGCGCAAACTATTAACTGGCGA
ACTACTTACTCTAGCTTCCCGGCAACAATTAATAGACTGGATGGAGGCGGATAAAGTTGCAGGACCACTT
CTGCGCTCGGCCCTTCCGGCTGGCTGGTTTATTGCTGATAAATCTGGAGCCGGTGAGCGTGGGTCTCGCG
GTATCATTGCAGCACTGGGGCCAGATGGTAAGCCCTCCCGTATCGTAGTTATCTACACGACGGGGAGTCA
GGCAACTATGGATGAACGAAATAGACAGATCGCTGAGATAGGTGCCTCACTGATTAAGCATTGGTAACTG
TCAGACCAAGTTTACTCATATATACTTTAGATTGATTTAAAACTTCATTTTTAATTTAAAAGGATCTAGG
TGAAGATCCTTTTTGATAATCTCATGACCAAAATCCCTTAACGTGAGTTTTCGTTCCACTGAGCGTCAGA
CCCCGTAGAAAAGATCAAAGGATCTTCTTGAGATCCTTTTTTTCTGCGCGTAATCTGCTGCTTGCAAACA
AAAAAACCACCGCTACCAGCGGTGGTTTGTTTGCCGGATCAAGAGCTACCAACTCTTTTTCCGAAGGTAA
CTGGCTTCAGCAGAGCGCAGATACCAAATACTGTTCTTCTAGTGTAGCCGTAGTTAGGCCACCACTTCAA
GAACTCTGTAGCACCGCCTACATACCTCGCTCTGCTAATCCTGTTACCAGTGGCTGCTGCCAGTGGCGAT
AAGTCGTGTCTTACCGGGTTGGACTCAAGACGATAGTTACCGGATAAGGCGCAGCGGTCGGGCTGAACGG
GGGGTTCGTGCACACAGCCCAGCTTGGAGCGAACGACCTACACCGAACTGAGATACCTACAGCGTGAGCT
ATGAGAAAGCGCCACGCTTCCCGAAGGGAGAAAGGCGGACAGGTATCCGGTAAGCGGCAGGGTCGGAACA
GGAGAGCGCACGAGGGAGCTTCCAGGGGGAAACGCCTGGTATCTTTATAGTCCTGTCGGGTTTCGCCACC
TCTGACTTGAGCGTCGATTTTTGTGATGCTCGTCAGGGGGGCGGAGCCTATGGAAAAACGCCAGCAACGC
GGCCTTTTTACGGTTCCTGGCCTTTTGCTGGCCTTTTGCTCACATGTTCTTTCCTGCGTTATCCCCTGAT
TCTGTGGATAACCGTATTACCGCCTTTGAGTGAGCTGATACCGCTCGCCGCAGCCGAACGACCGAGCGCA
GCGAGTCAGTGAGCGAGGAAGCGGAAGAGCGCCCAATACGCAAACCGCCTCTCCCCGCGCGTTGGCCGAT
TCATTAATGCAGCTGGCACGACAGGTTTCCCGACTGGAAAGCGGGCAGTGAGCGCAACGCAATTAATGTG
AGTTAGCTCACTCATTAGGCACCCCAGGCTTTACACTTTATGCTTCCGGCTCGTATGTTGTGTGGAATTG
TGAGCGGATAACAATTTCACACAGGAAACAGCTATGACCATGATTACGCCAAGCGCGCAATTAACCCTCA
CTAAAGGGAACAAAAGCTGGAGCTGCAAGCTTAATGTAGTCTTATGCAATACTCTTGTAGTCTTGCAACA
TGGTAACGATGAGTTAGCAACATGCCTTACAAGGAGAGAAAAAGCACCGTGCATGCCGATTGGTGGAAGT
AAGGTGGTACGATCGTGCCTTATTAGGAAGGCAACAGACGGGTCTGACATGGATTGGACGAACCACTGAA
TTGCCGCATTGCAGAGATATTGTATTTAAGTGCCTAGCTCGATACATAAACGGGTCTCTCTGGTTAGACC
AGATCTGAGCCTGGGAGCTCTCTGGCTAACTAGGGAACCCACTGCTTAAGCCTCAATAAAGCTTGCCTTG
AGTGCTTCAAGTAGTGTGTGCCCGTCTGTTGTGTGACTCTGGTAACTAGAGATCCCTCAGACCCTTTTAG
TCAGTGTGGAAAATCTCTAGCAGTGGCGCCCGAACAGGGACTTGAAAGCGAAAGGGAAACCAGAGGAGCT
CTCTCGACGCAGGACTCGGCTTGCTGAAGCGCGCACGGCAAGAGGCGAGGGGCGGCGACTGGTGAGTACG
CCAAAAATTTTGACTAGCGGAGGCTAGAAGGAGAGAGATGGGTGCGAGAGCGTCAGTATTAAGCGGGGGA
GAATTAGATCGCGATGGGAAAAAATTCGGTTAAGGCCAGGGGGAAAGAAAAAATATAAATTAAAACATAT
AGTATGGGCAAGCAGGGAGCTAGAACGATTCGCAGTTAATCCTGGCCTGTTAGAAACATCAGAAGGCTGT
AGACAAATACTGGGACAGCTACAACCATCCCTTCAGACAGGATCAGAAGAACTTAGATCATTATATAATA
CAGTAGCAACCCTCTATTGTGTGCATCAAAGGATAGAGATAAAAGACACCAAGGAAGCTTTAGACAAGAT
AGAGGAAGAGCAAAACAAAAGTAAGACCACCGCACAGCAAGCGGCCGCTGATCTTCAGACCTGGAGGAGG
AGATATGAGGGACAATTGGAGAAGTGAATTATATAAATATAAAGTAGTAAAAATTGAACCATTAGGAGTA
GCACCCACCAAGGCAAAGAGAAGAGTGGTGCAGAGAGAAAAAAGAGCAGTGGGAATAGGAGCTTTGTTCC
TTGGGTTCTTGGGAGCAGCAGGA
