>Addgene plasmid #145025 | TFORF3549 | depositor partial sequence | sequence record 287190 | Insert
ACCGCCACCATGGTGAGCAAGGGCGAGGAGCTGTTCACCGGGGTGGTGCCCATCCTGGTCGAGCTGGACG
GCGACGTAAACGGCCACAAGTTCAGCGTGTCTGGCGAGGGCGAGGGCGATGCCACCTACGGCAAGCTGAC
CCTGAAGTTCATCTGCACCACCGGCAAGCTGCCCGTGCCCTGGCCCACCCTCGTGACCACCCTGACCTAC
GGCGTGCAGTGCTTCAGCCGCTACCCCGACCACATGAAGCAGCACGACTTCTTCAAGTCCGCCATGCCCG
AAGGCTACGTCCAGGAGCGCACCATCTTCTTCAAGGACGACGGCAACTACAAGACCCGCGCCGAGGTGAA
GTTCGAGGGCGACACCCTGGTGAACCGCATCGAGCTGAAGGGCATCGACTTCAAGGAGGACGGCAACATC
CTGGGGCACAAGCTGGAGTACAACTACAACAGCCACAACGTCTATATCATGGCCGACAAGCAGAAGAACG
GCATCAAGGCGAACTTCAAGATCCGCCACAACATCGAGGACGGCAGCGTGCAGCTCGCCGACCACTACCA
GCAGAACACCCCCATCGGCGACGGCCCCGTGCTGCTGCCCGACAACCACTACCTGAGCACCCAGTCCGCC
CTGAGCAAAGACCCCAACGAGAAGCGCGATCACATGGTCCTGCTGGAGTTCGTGACCGCCGCCGGGATCA
CTCTCGGCATGGACGAGCTGTACAAGTCCTAGTAATGAACTAGTCCGTAACTTGAAAGTATTTCGATTTC
TTGGCTTTATATATCTTGTGGAAAGGACGAGCTGACTCCTTCTTGGGAATCTGC
