>Addgene plasmid #145025 | TFORF3549 | depositor partial sequence | sequence record 287191 | Barcode
GCTGACTCCTTCTTGGGAATCTGC
