>Addgene plasmid #145025 | TFORF3549 | addgene partial sequence | sequence record 313870 | WPRE-R 5'-CATAGCGTAAAAGGAGCAACA-3'
CTGCCCGTGCCCTGGCCCACCCTCGTGACCACCCTGACCTACGGCGTGCAGTGCTTCAGCCGCTACCCCG
ACCACATGAAGCAGCACGACTTCTTCAAGTCCGCCATGCCCGAAGGCTACGTCCAGGAGCGCACCATCTT
CTTCAAGGACGACGGCAACTACAAGACCCGCGCCGAGGTGAAGTTCGAGGGCGACACCCTGGTGAACCGC
ATCGAGCTGAAGGGCATCGACTTCAAGGAGGACGGCAACATCCTGGGGCACAAGCTGGAGTACAACTACA
ACAGCCACAACGTCTATATCATGGCCGACAAGCAGAAGAACGGCATCAAGGCGAACTTCAAGATCCGCCA
CAACATCGAGGACGGCAGCGTGCAGCTCGCCGACCACTACCAGCAGAACACCCCCATCGGCGACGGCCCC
GTGCTGCTGCCCGACAACCACTACCTGAGCACCCAGTCCGCCCTGAGCAAAGACCCCAACGAGAAGCGCG
ATCACATGGTCCTGCTGGAGTTCGTGACCGCCGCCGGGATCACTCTCGGCATGGACGAGCTGTACAAGTC
CTAGTAATGAACTAGTCCGTAACTTGAAAGTATTTCGATTTCTTGGCTTTATATATCTTGTGGAAAGGAC
GAGCTGACTCCTTCTTGGGAATCTGCACGCGTTAAGTCGACAATCAACCTCTGGATTACAAAAT
